>Addgene plasmid #172878 | pSF3-ultraID | addgene full sequence | sequence record 340526 | Addgene NGS Result
CAAGCTAGCTTTGCTCTTAGGAGTTTCCTAATACATCCCAAACTCAAATATATAAAGCATTTGACTTGTT
CTATGCCCTAGGGGGCGGGGGGAAGCTAAGCCAGCTTTTTTTAACATTTAAAATGTTAATTCCATTTTAA
ATGCACAGATGTTTTTATTTCATAAGGGTTTCAATGTGCATGAATGCTGCAATATTCCTGTTACCAAAGC
TAGTATAAATAAAAATAGATAAACGTGGAAATTACTTAGAGTTTCTGTCATTAACGTTTCCTTCCTCAGT
TGACAACATAAATGCGCTGCTGAGAAGCCAGTTTGCATCTGTCAGGATCAATTTCCCATTATGCCAGTCA
TATTAATTACTAGTCAATTAGTTGATTTTTATTTTTGACATATACATGTGAAAGACCCCACCTGTAGGTT
TGGCAAGCTAGCTTAAGTAACGCCATTTTGCAAGGCATGGAAAAATACATAACTGAGAATAGAAAAGTTC
AGATCAAGGTCAGGAACAGATGGAACAGCTGAATATGGGCCAAACAGGATATCTGTGGTAAGCAGTTCCT
GCCCCGGCTCAGGGCCAAGAACAGATGGAACAGCTGAATATGGGCCAAACAGGATATCTGTGGTAAGCAG
TTCCTGCCCCGGCTCAGGGCCAAGAACAGATGGTCCCCAGATGCGGTCCAGCCCTCAGCAGTTTCTAGAG
AACCATCAGATGTTTCCAGGGTGCCCCAAGGACCTGAAATGACCCTGTGCCTTATTTGAACTAACCAATC
AGTTCGCTTCTCGCTTCTGTTCGCGCGCTTCTGCTCCCCGAGCTCAATAAAAGAGCCCACAACCCCTCAC
TCGGCGCGCCAGTCCTCCGATTGACTGAGTCGCCCGGGTACCCGTGTATCCAATAAACCCTCTTGCAGTT
GCATCCGACTTGTGGTCTCGCTGTTCCTTGGGAGGGTCTCCTCTGAGTGATTGACTACCCGTCAGCGGGG
GTCTTTCATTTGGGGGCTCGTCCGGGATCGGGAGACCCCTGCCCAGGGACCACCGACCCACCACCGGGAG
GTAAGCTGGCCAGCAACTTATCTGTGTCTGTCCGATTGTCTAGTGTCTATGACTGATTTTATGCGCCTGC
GTCGGTACTAGTTAGCTAACTAGCTCTGTATCTGGCGGACCCGTGGTGGAACTGACGAGTTCGGAACACC
CGGCCGCAACCCTGGGAGACGTCCCAGGGACTTCGGGGGCCGTTTTTGTGGCCCGACCTGAGTCCTAAAA
TCCCGATCGTTTAGGACTCTTTGGTGCACCCCCCTTAGAGGAGGGATATGTGGTTCTGGTAGGAGACGAG
AACCTAAAACAGTTCCCGCCTCCGTCTGAATTTTTGCTTTCGGTTTGGGACCGAAGCCGCGCCGCGCGTC
TTGTCTGCTGCAGCATCGTTCTGTGTTGTCTCTGTCTGACTGTGTTTCTGTATTTGTCTGAAAATATGGG
CCCGGGCTAGCCTGTTACCACTCCCTTAAGTTTGACCTTAGGTCACTGGAAAGATGTCGAGCGGATCGCT
CACAACCAGTCGGTAGATGTCAAGAAGAGACGTTGGGTTACCTTCTGCTCTGCAGAATGGCCAACCTTTA
ACGTCGGATGGCCGCGAGACGGCACCTTTAACCGAGACCTCATCACCCAGGTTAAGATCAAGGTCTTTTC
ACCTGGCCCGCATGGACACCCAGACCAGGTCCCCTACATCGTGACCTGGGAAGCCTTGGCTTTTGACCCC
CCTCCCTGGGTCAAGCCCTTTGTACACCCTAAGCCTCCGCCTCCTCTTCCTCCATCCGCCCCGTCTCTCC
CCCTTGAACCTCCTCGTTCGACCCCGCCTCGATCCTCCCTTTATCCAGCCCTCACTCCTTCTCTAGGCGC
CCCCATATGGCCATATGAGATCCGAAGTTCCTATTCCGAAGTTCCTATTCTTCAAATAGTATAGGAACTT
CAGATCATAATCAGCCATACCACATTTGTAGAGGTTTTACTTGCTTTAAAAAACCTCCCACACCTCCCCC
TGAACCTGAAACATAAAATGAATGCAATTGTTGTTGTTAACTTGTTTATTGCAGCTTATAATGGTTACAA
ATAAGGCAATAGCATCACAAATTTCACAAATAAGGCATTTTTTTCACTGCATTCTAGTTTTGGTTTGTCC
AAACTCATCAATGTATCTTATCATGTCTGGATCTCAAATCCCTCGGAAGCTGCGCCTGTCTTAGGTTGGA
GTGATACATTTTTATCACTTTTACCCGTCTTTGGATTAGGCAGTAGCTCTGACGGCCCTCCTGTCTTAGG
TTAGTGAAAAATGTCACTCTCTTACCCGTCATTGGCTGTCCAGCTTAGCTCGCAGGGGAGGTGGTCTGGA
TCCTCTAGAATTACACGGCGATCTTTCCGCCCTTCTTGGCCTTTATGAGGATCTCTCTGATTTTTCTTGC
GTCGAGTTTTCCGGTAAGACCTTTCGGTACTTCGTCCACAAACACAACTCCTCCGCGCAACTTTTTCGCG
GTTGTTACTTGACTGGCGACGTAATCCACGATCTCTTTTTCCGTCATCGTCTTTCCGTGCTCCAAAACAA
CAACGGCGGCGGGAAGTTCACCGGCGTCATCGTCGGGAAGACCTGCGACACCTGCGTCGAAGATGTTGGG
GTGTTGGAGCAAGATGGATTCCAATTCAGCGGGAGCCACCTGATAGCCTTTGTACTTAATCAGAGACTTC
AGGCGGTCAACGATGAAGAAGTGTTCGTCTTCGTCCCAGTAAGCTATGTCTCCAGAATGTAGCCATCCAT
CCTTGTCAATCAAGGCGTTGGTCGCTTCCGGATTGTTTACATAACCGGACATAATCATAGGACCTCTCAC
ACACAGTTCGCCTCTTTGATTAACGCCCAGCGTTTTCCCGGTATCCAGATCCACAACCTTCGCTTCAAAA
AATGGAACAACTTTACCGACCGCGCCCGGTTTATCATCCCCCTCGGGTGTAATCAGAATAGCTGATGTAG
TCTCAGTGAGCCCATATCCTTGCCTGATACCTGGCAGATGGAACCTCTTGGCAACCGCTTCCCCGACTTC
CTTAGAGAGGGGAGCGCCACCAGAAGCAATTTCGTGTAAATTAGATAAATCGTATTTGTCAATCAGAGTG
CTTTTGGCGAAGAAGGAGAATAGGGTTGGCACCAGCAGCGCACTTTGAATCTTGTAATCCTGAAGGCTCC
TCAGAAACAGCTCTTCTTCAAATCTATACATTAAGACGACTCGAAATCCACATATCAAATATCCGAGTGT
AGTAAACATTCCAAAACCGTGATGGAATGGAACAACACTTAAAATCGCAGTATCCGGAATGATTTGATTG
CCAAAAATAGGATCTCTGGCATGCGAGAATCTCACGCAGGCAGTTCTATGAGGCAGAGCGACACCTTTAG
GCAGACCAGTAGATCCAGAGGAGTTCATGATCAGTGCAATTGTCTTGTCCCTATCGAAGGACTCTGGCAC
AAAATCGTATTCATTAAAACCGGGAGGTAGATGAGATGTGACGAACGTGTACATCGACTGAAATCCCTGG
TAATCCGTTTTAGAATCCATGATAATAATTTTTTGGATGATTGGGAGCTTTTTTTGCACGTTCAAAATTT
TTTGCAACCCCTTTTTGGAAACGAACACCACGGTAGGCTGCGAAATGCCCATACTGTTGAGCAATTCACG
TTCATTATAAATGTCGTTCGCGGGCGCAACTGCAACTCCGATAAATAACGCGCCCAACACCGGCATAAAG
AATTGAAGAGAGTTTTCACTGCATACGACGATTCTGTGATTTGTATTCAGCCCATATCGTTTCATAGCTT
CTGCCAACCGAACGGACATTTCGAAGTACTCAGCGTAAGTGATGTCCACCTCGATATGTGCATCTGTAAA
AGCAATTGTTCCAGGAACCAGGGCGTATCTCTTCATAGCCTTATGCAGTTGCTCTCCAGCGGTTCCATCT
TCCAGCGGATAGAATGGCGCCGGGCCTTTCTTTATGTTTTTGGCGTCTTCCATGGTTGTCGACCGCGGAG
GCTGGATCGGTCCCGGTGTCTTCTATGGAGGTCAAAACAGCGTGGATGGCGTCTCCAGGCGATCTGACGG
TTCACTAAACGAGCTCTGCTTATATAGGCCTCCCACCGTACACGCCTACAAGCTTCTTTCACTTTTCTCT
ATCACTGATAGGGAGTGGTAAACTCGACTTTCACTTTTCTCTATCACTGATAGGGAGTGGTAAACTCGAC
TTTCACTTTTCTCTATCACTGATAGGGAGTGGTAAACTCGACTTTCACTTTTCTCTATCACTGATAGGGA
GTGGTAAACTCGACTTTCACTTTTCTCTATCACTGATAGGGAGTGGTAAACTCGACTTTCACTTTTCTCT
ATCACTGATAGGGAGTGGTAAACTCGACTTTCACTTTTCTCTATCACTGATAGGGAGTGGTAAACTCGAG
GGTAGGCGTGTACGGTGGGAGGCCTATATAAGCAGAGCTCGTTTAGTGAACCGTCAGATCGCCTGGAGAC
GCCATCCACGCTGTTTTGACCTCCATAGAAGACACCGGGACCGATCCAGCCTCCGCGGAATTCGGCCGGC
CCCATGGAACAAAAACTCATCTCAGAAGAGGATCTCGACTTCAAGAACCTGATCTGGCTGAAGGAGGTGG
ACAGCACCCAGGAGAGACTGAAGGAGTGGAACGTGTCCTACGGCACCGCCCTGGTGGCCGACAGACAGAC
CAAGGGCAGAGGCGGCCCGGGCAGAAAGTGGCTGAGCCAGGAGGGCGGCCTGTACTTCAGCTTCCTGCTG
AACCCCAAGGAGTTCGAGAACCTGCTGCAGCTGCCCCTGGTGCTGGGCCTGAGCGTGAGCGAGGCCCTGG
AGGAGATCACCGAGATCCCCTTCAGCCTGAAGTGGCCCAACGACGTGTACTTCCAGGAGAAGAAGGTGAG
CGGCGTGCTGTGCGAGCTGAGCAAGGACAAGCTGATCGTGGGCATCGGCATCAACGTGAACCAGAGAGAG
ATCCCCGAGGAGATCAAGGACAGAGCCACCACCCTGTACGAGATCACCGGCAAGGACTGGGACAGAAAGG
AGGTGCTGCTGAAGGTGCTGAAGAGAATCAGCGAGAACCTGAAGAAGTTCAAGGAGAAGGGGCGGCCGCC
ACTGTGCTGGATATCTGCAGAATTCCACCACACTGGACTAGTGGATCCGAGCTCGGTACCAAGCTTAAGT
TTAAACCGCTGAAGATCTGGCCGCGAAGTTCCTATTCCGAAGTTCCTATTCTCTAGAAAGTATAGGAACT
TCAGATCCGGATTAGTCCAATTTGTTAAAGACAGGATATCAGTGGTCCAGGCTCTAGTTTTGACTCAACA
ATATCACCAGCTGAAGCCTATAGAGTACGAGCCATAGATAAAATAAAAGATTTTATTTAGTCTCCAGAAA
AAGGGGGGAATGAAAGACCCCACCTGTAGGTTTGGCAAGCTAGCTCGACTTCTGTTCGCGCGCTTCTGCT
CCCCGAGCTCGAGCCCACAACCCCTCACTCGGGGCGCCAGTCCTCCGATTGACTGAGTCGCCCGGGTACC
CGTGTATCCAATAAACCCTCTTGCAGTTGCATCCGACTTGTGGTCTCGCTGTTCCTTGGGAGGGTCTCCT
CTGAGTGATTGACTACCCGTCAGCGGGGGTCTTTCACATGCAGCATGTATCAAAATTAATTTGGTTTTTT
TTCTTAAGTATTTACATTAAATGGCCATAGTACTTAAAGTTACATTGGCTTCCTTGAAATAAACATGGAG
TATTCAGAATGTGTCATAAATATTTCTAATTTTAAGATAGTATCTCCATTGGCTTTCTACTTTTTCTTTT
ATTTTTTTTTGTCCTCTGTCTTCCATTTGTTGTTGTTGTTGTTTGTTTGTTTGTTTGTTGGTTGGTTGGT
TAATTTTTTTTTAAAGATCCTACACTATAGTTCAAGCTAGACTATTAGCTACTCTGTAACCCAGGGTGAC
CTTGAAGTCATGGGTAGCCTGCTGTTTTAGCCTTCCCACATCTAAGATTACAGGTATGAGCTATCATTTT
TGGTATATTGATTGATTGATTGATTGATGTGTGTGTGTGTGATTGTGTTTGTGTGTGTGATTGTGTATAT
GTGTGTATGGTTGTGTGTGATTGTGTGTATGTATGTTTGTGTGTGATTGTGTGTGTGTGATTGTGCATGT
GTGTGTGTGTGATTGTGTTTATGTGTATGATTGTGTGTGTGTGTGTGTGTGTGTGTGTGTGTGTGTGTGT
GTGTGTGTTGTGTATATATATTTATGGTAGTGAGAGGCAACGCTCCGGCTCAGGTGTCAGGTTGGTTTTT
GAGACAGAGTCTTTCACTTAGCTTGGAATTAATTCACTGGCCGTCGTTTTACAACGTCGTGACTGGGAAA
ACCCTGGCGTTACCCAACTTAATCGCCTTGCAGCACATCCCCCTTTCGCCAGCTGGCGTAATAGCGAAGA
GGCCCGCACCGATCGCCCTTCCCAACAGTTGCGCAGCCTGAATGGCGAATGGCGCCTGATGCGGTATTTT
CTCCTTACGCATCTGTGCGGTATTTCACACCGCATATGGTGCACTCTCAGTACAATCTGCTCTGATGCCG
CATAGTTAAGCCAGCCCCGACACCCGCCAACACCCGCTGACGCGCCCTGACGGGCTTGTCTGCTCCCGGC
ATCCGCTTACAGACAAGCTGTGACCGTCTCCGGGAGCTGCATGTGTCAGAGGTTTTCACCGTCATCACCG
AAACGCGCGAGACGAAAGGGCCTCGTGATACGCCTATTTTTATAGGTTAATGTCATGATAATAATGGTTT
CTTAGACGTCAGGTGGCACTTTTCGGGGAAATGTGCGCGGAACCCCTATTTGTTTATTTTTCTAAATACA
TTCAAATATGTATCCGCTCATGAGACAATAACCCTGATAAATGCTTCAATAATATTGAAAAAGGAAGAGT
ATGAGTATTCAACATTTCCGTGTCGCCCTTATTCCCTTTTTTGCGGCATTTTGCCTTCCTGTTTTTGCTC
ACCCAGAAACGCTGGTGAAAGTAAAAGATGCTGAAGATCAGTTGGGTGCACGAGTGGGTTACATCGAACT
GGATCTCAACAGCGGTAAGATCCTTGAGAGTTTTCGCCCCGAAGAACGTTTTCCAATGATGAGCACTTTT
AAAGTTCTGCTATGTGGCGCGGTATTATCCCGTATTGACGCCGGGCAAGAGCAACTCGGTCGCCGCATAC
ACTATTCTCAGAATGACTTGGTTGAGTACTCACCAGTCACAGAAAAGCATCTTACGGATGGCATGACAGT
AAGAGAATTATGCAGTGCTGCCATAACCATGAGTGATAACACTGCGGCCAACTTACTTCTGACAACGATC
GGAGGACCGAAGGAGCTAACCGCTTTTTTGCACAACATGGGGGATCATGTAACTCGCCTTGATCGTTGGG
AACCGGAGCTGAATGAAGCCATACCAAACGACGAGCGTGACACCACGATGCCTGTAGCAATGGCAACAAC
GTTGCGCAAACTATTAACTGGCGAACTACTTACTCTAGCTTCCCGGCAACAATTAATAGACTGGATGGAG
GCGGATAAAGTTGCAGGACCACTTCTGCGCTCGGCCCTTCCGGCTGGCTGGTTTATTGCTGATAAATCTG
GAGCCGGTGAGCGTGGGTCTCGCGGTATCATTGCAGCACTGGGGCCAGATGGTAAGCCCTCCCGTATCGT
AGTTATCTACACGACGGGGAGTCAGGCAACTATGGATGAACGAAATAGACAGATCGCTGAGATAGGTGCC
TCACTGATTAAGCATTGGTAACTGTCAGACCAAGTTTACTCATATATACTTTAGATTGATTTAAAACTTC
ATTTTTAATTTAAAAGGATCTAGGTGAAGATCCTTTTTGATAATCTCATGACCAAAATCCCTTAACGTGA
GTTTTCGTTCCACTGAGCGTCAGACCCCGTAGAAAAGATCAAAGGATCTTCTTGAGATCCTTTTTTTCTG
CGCGTAATCTGCTGCTTGCAAACAAAAAAACCACCGCTACCAGCGGTGGTTTGTTTGCCGGATCAAGAGC
TACCAACTCTTTTTCCGAAGGTAACTGGCTTCAGCAGAGCGCAGATACCAAATACTGTTCTTCTAGTGTA
GCCGTAGTTAGGCCACCACTTCAAGAACTCTGTAGCACCGCCTACATACCTCGCTCTGCTAATCCTGTTA
CCAGTGGCTGCTGCCAGTGGCGATAAGTCGTGTCTTACCGGGTTGGACTCAAGACGATAGTTACCGGATA
AGGCGCAGCGGTCGGGCTGAACGGGGGGTTCGTGCACACAGCCCAGCTTGGAGCGAACGACCTACACCGA
ACTGAGATACCTACAGCGTGAGCTATGAGAAAGCGCCACGCTTCCCGAAGGGAGAAAGGCGGACAGGTAT
CCGGTAAGCGGCAGGGTCGGAACAGGAGAGCGCACGAGGGAGCTTCCAGGGGGAAACGCCTGGTATCTTT
ATAGTCCTGTCGGGTTTCGCCACCTCTGACTTGAGCGTCGATTTTTGTGATGCTCGTCAGGGGGGCGGAG
CCTATGGAAAAACGCCAGCAACGCGGCCTTTTTACGGTTCCTGGCCTTTTGCTGGCCTTTTGCTCACATG
TTCTTTCCTGCGTTATCCCCTGATTCTGTGGATAACCGTATTACCGCCTTTGAGTGAGCTGATACCGCTC
GCCGCAGCCGAACGACCGAGCGCAGCGAGTCAGTGAGCGAGGAAGCGGAAGAGCGCCCAATACGCAAACC
GCCTCTCCCCGCGCGTTGGCCGATTCATTAATGCAGCTGGCACGACAGGTTTCCCGACTGGAAAGCGGGC
AGTGAGCGCAACGCAATTAATGTGAGTTAGCTCACTCATTAGGCACCCCAGGCTTTACACTTTATGCTTC
CGGCTCGTATGTTGTGTGGAATTGTGAGCGGATAACAATTTCACACAGGAAACAGCTATGACCATGATTA
CGC
Features (pLannotate 1.2.2; 25 found; start..end, strand, type, name):
    399..990     +  LTR            LTR: long terminal repeat from Moloney murine leukemia virus
   1053..1252    +  misc_feature   MMLV Ψ: packaging signal of Moloney murine leukemia virus (MMLV)
   1304..1392    +  misc_feature   MESV Ψ (fragment): packaging signal of murine embryonic stem cell virus
   1482..1891    +  CDS            gag (truncated) (fragment): truncated Moloney murine leukemia virus (MMLV) gag gene lacking the start codon
   1963..2046    +  CDS            large T antigen (fragment): large T antigen from SV40 (simian virus 40)
   2069..2203    +  polyA_signal   SV40 poly(A) signal: SV40 polyadenylation signal
   2391..4043    -  CDS            luciferase: firefly luciferase; luc+; enhanced luc+ version of the luciferase gene
   4142..4179    -  promoter       minimal CMV promoter: human cytomegalovirus (CMV) immediate early promoter
   4196..4466    -  protein_bind   tetracycline response element: contains seven copies of the tetracycline operator tetO tetracycline repressor TetR
   4481..4519    +  promoter       minimal CMV promoter: human cytomegalovirus (CMV) immediate early promoter
   4660..5169    +  CDS            BioID2 (fragment): promiscuous R40G mutant of a biotin protein ligase from Aquifex aeolicus (Kim et al., 2016)
   5275..5322    +  protein_bind   FRT: FLP-mediated recombination occurs in the 8-bp core sequence TCTAGAAA (Turan and Bode, 2011). FLP recombinase from the Saccharomyces cerevisiae 2μ plasmid
   5330..5427    +  CDS            env (fragment): murine leukemia virus gPr80 envelope polyprotein precursor; env; proteolytically cleaved into gp70SU and p15TM subunits
   5469..5505    +  LTR            3' LTR (ΔU3) (fragment): self-inactivating 3' long terminal repeat (LTR) from Moloney murine leukemia virus
   5509..5706    +  LTR            3' LTR (ΔU3) (fragment): self-inactivating 3' long terminal repeat (LTR) from Moloney murine leukemia virus
   6402..6559    +  CDS            lacZα (fragment): LacZα fragment of β-galactosidase; lacZ fragment
   6565..6664    -  misc_feature   bom (fragment): basis of mobility region from pBR322
   6766..6801    -  CDS            rop (fragment): Rop protein, which maintains plasmids at low copy number; rop
   6896..7000    +  promoter       AmpR promoter: bla
   7001..7861    +  CDS            AmpR: β-lactamase; bla; confers resistance to ampicillin, carbenicillin, and related antibiotics
   8032..8620    +  rep_origin     ori: high-copy-number ColE1/pMB1/pBR322/pUC origin of replication
   8803..8895    +  CDS            lacI (fragment): lac repressor; lacI; The lac repressor binds to the lac operator to inhibit transcription in E. coli. This inhibition can be relieved by adding lactose or isopropyl-β-D-thiogalactopyranoside (IPTG).
   8908..8929    +  protein_bind   CAP binding site: CAP binding activates transcription in the presence of cAMP. E. coli catabolite activator protein
   8944..8974    +  promoter       lac promoter: promoter for the E. coli lac operon
   8982..8998    +  protein_bind   lac operator: The lac repressor binds to the lac operator to inhibit transcription in E. coli. This inhibition can be relieved by adding lactose or isopropyl-β-D-thiogalactopyranoside (IPTG). lac repressor encoded by lacI
