[The description below was written by a language model from this plasmid's Addgene catalogue record and pLannotate feature annotations shown in this document.]
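Description:
pSF3-ultraID is a roughly 9 kb Moloney murine leukemia virus-based retroviral vector for tetracycline-regulated expression of the proximity-labelling enzyme ultraID in mammalian cells. It is propagated in E. coli as a high-copy plasmid through a ColE1/pUC-type origin, with β-lactamase conferring ampicillin resistance. The viral portion comprises a 5′ LTR, MMLV and MESV packaging signals, a truncated gag segment lacking its start codon, and a self-inactivating ΔU3 3′ LTR. Transcripts made in packaging cells can therefore be encapsidated, while the integrated provirus has little LTR promoter activity and expression depends on the internal promoter. The record lists no mammalian drug-selection marker.

The payload is a bidirectional tet-responsive cassette: seven tetO repeats flanked on each side by a minimal CMV promoter. One arm, on the forward strand, drives ultraID, a fragment (residues 2–171) of Aquifex aeolicus BirA carrying R40G and L41P, with an N-terminal myc tag supplied by the backbone. The annotation software labels this region as a BioID2 fragment, consistent with its derivation from that enzyme. The other arm drives firefly luciferase (luc+) in the opposite orientation toward an SV40 polyadenylation signal, so luciferase activity can act as a co-regulated readout of induction. An FRT site lies downstream of the insert, which would allow FLP-mediated recombination, although the record does not state its intended use. FseI and NotI sites flanking the insert are retained.

Because the vector encodes no transactivator, it must be used in a tet-on or tet-off compatible cell line. It serves to express myc-ultraID inducibly for proximity-dependent biotinylation experiments.
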