Addgene plasmid #172878: pSF3-ultraID
Purpose: expresses ultraID in mammalian cells with the tet-on or tet-off system
Depositing lab: Julien Béthune. Depositing organization: Hochschule fuer Angewandte Wissenschaften Hamburg. Publication: Engineering of ultraID, a compact and hyperactive enzyme for proximity-dependent biotinylation in living cells. Kubitz L, Bitsch S, Zhao X, Schmitt K, Deweid L, Roehrig A, Barazzone EC, Valerius O, Kolmar H, Bethune J. Commun Biol. 2022 Jul 4;5(1):657. doi: 10.1038/s42003-022-03604-5. PubMed 35788163.
Backbone
  Vector backbone: pSF3
  Backbone size w/o insert (bp): 8488
  Total vector size (bp): 9042
  Vector type: Mammalian Expression, Retroviral, Luciferase ; to be used in a tet-on or tet-off compatible cell line
Growth in bacteria
  Bacterial resistance: Ampicillin, 100 μg/mL
  Growth temperature: 37°C
  Growth strain: NEB Stable
  Copy number: High Copy
Gene/Insert
  Gene/Insert name: ultraID
  Species: aquifex aeolicus
  Insert size (bp): 554
  Mutation: fragment ([aa2-171]) of aquifex aeolicus BirA with the substitutions R40G and L41P
  Promoter: TRE-cmv
  Tag / fusion protein: myc (N terminal on backbone)
  Cloning method: Restriction Enzyme; 5′ cloning site FseI (not destroyed); 3′ cloning site NotI (not destroyed)
  Sequencing primers: 5′ aaaggccggccccatggaacaaaaactcatctc; 3′ tatactttctagagaataggaac
Resource information
  A portion of this plasmid was derived from a plasmid made by: The template for the original PCR is addgene number: 74223
Terms and licenses: Academic/Nonprofit Terms; Industry Terms: Not Available to Industry
How to cite: pSF3-ultraID was a gift from Julien Béthune (Addgene plasmid # 172878 ; http://n2t.net/addgene:172878 ; RRID:Addgene_172878)
